>Addgene plasmid #186372 | pDEST-Spe3-RfA-Venus | addgene full sequence | sequence record 373583 | Addgene Partial NGS Result
CACCTG
[124 nt withheld, positions 7-130]
C
[91 nt withheld, positions 132-222]
A
[49 nt withheld, positions 224-272]
CCTTTGACGTTGGAGTCCACGTTCTTT
[37 nt withheld, positions 300-336]
ACCCTATCTCGGTCTATTCTTTTGATTTATAAGGGATTTTGCCGATTTCGGCCTATTGGTTAAAAAATGA
GCTGATTTAACAAAAATTTAACGCGAATTTTAACAAAATATTAACGCTTACAATTTGCCATTCGCCATTC
AGGCTGCGCAACTGTTGGGAAGGGCGATCGGTGCGGGCCTCTTCGCTATTACGCCAGCTGGCGAAAGGGG
GATGTGCTGCAAGGCGATTAAGTTGGGTAACGCCAGGGTTTTCCCAGTCACGACGTTGTAAAACGACGGC
CAGTGAATTGTAATACGACTCACTATAGGGCGAATTGGGTACCGGCCGACTTGGCCCTGCAGGGGGGGGG
NACTTTCTTTTTATTAGGAGCAGATACGAATGGCTACATTTTGGGGGACAACATTTTGTAAAGTGTAAGT
TGGTATTATGTAGCTTAGAGACTCCATTCGGGTGTTCTTGAGGCTGGTTTAGTGGTAACCAGATCCGCGG
CCGCGATTTACTTGTACAGCTCGTCCATGCCGAGAGTGATCCCGGCGGCGGTCACGAACTCCAGCAGGAC
CATGTGATCGCGCTTCTCGTTGGGGTCTTTGCTCAGGGCGGACTGGTAGCTCAGGTAGTGGTTGTCGGGC
AGCAGCACGGGGCCGTCGCCGATGGGGGTGTTCTGCTGGTAGTGGTCGGCGAGCTGCACGCCGCCGTCCT
CGATGTTGTGGCGGATCTTGAAGTTGGCCTTGATGCCGTTCTTCTGCTTGTCGGCGGTGATATAGACGTT
GTGGCTGTTGTAGTTGTACTCCAGCTTGTGCCCCAGGATGTTGCCGTCCTCCTTGAAGTCGATGCCCTTC
AGCTCGATGCGGTTCACCAGGGTGTCGCCCTCGAACTTCACCTCGGCGCGGGTCTTGTAGTTGCCGTCGT
CCTTGAAGAAGATGGTGCGCTCCTGGACGTAGCCTTCGGGCATGGCGGACTTGAAGAAGTCGTGCTGCTT
CATGTGGTCGGGGTAGCGGGCGAAGCACTGCAGGCCGTAGCCCAGGGTGGTCACGAGGGTGGGCCAGGGC
ACGGGCAGCTTGCCGGTGGTGCAGATCAGCTTCAGGGTCAGCTTGCCGTAGGTGGCATCGCCCTCGCCCT
CGCCGGACACGCTGAACTTGTGGCCGTTTACGTCGCCGTCCAGCTCGACCAGGATGGGCACCACCCCGGT
GAACAGCTCCTCGCCCTTGCTCACCATATCTAAGTTTATCACCACTTTGTACAAGAAAGCTGAACGAGAA
ACGTAAAATGATATAAATATCAATATATTAAATTAGATTTTGCATAAAAAACAGACTACATAATACTGTA
AAACACAACATATCCAGTCACTATGGTCGACCTGCAGACTGGCTGTGTATAAGGGAGCCTGACATTTATA
TTCCCCAGAACATCAGGTTAATGGCGTTTTTGATGTCATTTTCGCGGTGGCTGAGATCAGCCACTTCTTC
CCCGATAACGGAGACCGGCACACTGGCCATATCGGTGGTCATCATGCGCCAGCTTTCATCCCCGATATGC
ACCACCGGGTAAAGTTCACGGGAGACTTTATCTGACAGCAGACGTGCACTGGCCAGGGGGATCACCATCC
GTCGCCCGGGCGTGTCAATAATATCACTCTGTACATCCACAAACAGACGATAACGGCTCTCTCTTTTATA
GGTGTAAACCTTAAACTGCATTTCACCAGCCCCTGTTCTCGTCAGCAAAAGAGCCGTTCATTTCAATAAA
CCGGGCGACCTCAGCCATCCCTTCCTGATTTTCCGCTTTCCAGCGTTCGGCACGCAGACGACGGGCTTCA
TTCTGCATGGTTGTGCTTACCAGACCGGAGATATTGACATCATATATGCCTTGAGCAACTGATAGCTGTC
GCTGTCAACTGTCACTGTAATACGCTGCTTCATAGCATACCTCTTTTTGACATACTTCGGGTATACATAT
CAGTATATATTCTTATACCGCAAAAATCAGCGCGCAAATACGCATACTGTTATCTGGCTTTTAGTAAGCC
GGATCCACGCGTTTACGCCCCGCCCTGCCACTCATCGCAGTACTGTTGTAATTCATTAAGCATTCTGCCG
ACATGGAAGCCATCACAAACGGCATGATGAACCTGAATCGCCAGCGGCATCAGCACCTTGTCGCCTTGCG
TATAATATTTGCCCATGGTGAAAACGGGGGCGAAGAAGTTGTCCATATTGGCCACGTTTAAATCAAAACT
GGTGAAACTCACCCAGGGATTGGCTGAGACGAAAAACATATTCTCAATAAACCCTTTAGGGAAATAGGCC
AGGTTTTCACCGTAACACGCCACATCTTGCGAATATATGTGTAGAAACTGCCGGAAATCGTCGTGGTATT
CACTCCAGAGCGATGAAAACGTTTCAGTTTGCTCATGGAAAACGGTGTAACAAGGGTGAACACTATCCCA
TATCACCAGCTCACCGTCTTTCATTGCCATACGGAATTCCGGATGAGCATTCATCAGGCGGGCAAGAATG
TGAATAAAGGCCGGATAAAACTTGTGCTTATTTTTCTTTACGGTCTTTAAAAAGGCCGTAATATCCAGCT
GAACGGTCTGGTTATAGGTACATTGAGCAACTGACTGAAATGCCTCAAAATGTTCTTTACGATGCCATTG
GGATATATCAACGGTGGTATATCCAGTGATTTTTTTCTCCATTTTAGCTTCCTTAGCTCCTGAAAATCTC
GACGGATCCTAACTCAAAATCCACACATTATACGAGCCGGAAGCATAAAGTGTAAAGCCTGGGGTGCCTA
ATGCGGCCGCCATAGTGACTGGATATGTTGTGTTTTACAGTATTATGTAGTCTGTTTTTTATGCAAAATC
TAATTTAATATATTGATATTTATATCATTTTACGTTTCTCGTTCAGCTTTTTTGTACAAACTTGTGATAA
ACAAAGGCCTGAATTCAGATCTGCCAAAGTTGAGCGTTTATTCTGAGCTTCTGCAAAAAGAACAAGCAAG
CTTAGCTCCAGCTTTTGTTCCCTTTAGTGAGGGTTAATTTCGAGCTTGGCGTAATCATGGTCATAGCTGT
TTCCTGTGTGAAATTGTTATCCGCTCACAATTCCACACAACATACGAGCCGGAAGCATAAAGTGTAAAGC
CTGGGGTGCCTAATGAGTGAGCTAACTCACATTAATTGCGTTGCGCTCACTGCCCGCTTTCCAGTCGGGA
AACCTGTCGTGCCAGCTGCATTAATGAATCGGCCAACGCGCGGGGAGAGGCGGTTTGCGTATTGGGCGCT
CTTCCGCTTCCTCGCTCACTGACTCGCTGCGCTCGGTCGTTCGGCTGCGGCGAGCGGTATCAGCTCACTC
AAAGGCGGTAATACGGTTATCCACAGAATCAGGGGATAACGCAGGAAAGAACATGTGAGCAAAAGGCCAG
CAAAAGGCCAGGAACCGTAAAAAGGCCGCGTTGCTGGCGTTTTTCCATAGGCTCCGCCCCCCTGACGAGC
ATCACAAAAATCGACGCTCAAGTCAGAGGTGGCGAAACCCGACAGGACTATAAAGATACCAGGCGTTTCC
CCCTGGAAGCTCCCTCGTGCGCTCTCCTGTTCCGACCCTGCCGCTTACCGGATACCTGTCCGCCTTTCTC
CCTTCGGGAAGCGTGGCGCTTTCTCATAGCTCACGCTGTAGGTATCTCAGTTCGGTGTAGGTCGTTCGCT
CCAAGCTGGGCTGTGTGCACGAACCCCCCGTTCAGCCCGACCGCTGCGCCTTATCCGGTAACTATCGTCT
TGAGTCCAACCCGGTAAGACACGACTTATCGCCACTGGCAGCAGCCACTGGTAACAGGATTAGCAGAGCG
AGGTATGTAGGCGGTGCTACAGAGTTCTTGAAGTGGTGGCCTAACTACGGCTACACTAGAAGAACAGTAT
TTGGTATCTGCGCTCTGCTGAAGCCAGTTACCTTCGGAAAAAGAGTTGGTAGCTCTTGATCCGGCAAACA
AACCACCGCTGGTAGCGGTGGTTTTTTTGTTTGCAAGCAGCAGATTACGCGCAGAAAAAAAGGATCTCAA
GAAGATCCTTTGATCTTTTCTACGGGGTCTGACGCTCAGTGGAACGAAAACTCACGTTAAGGGATTTTGG
TCATGAGATTATCAAAAAGGATCTTCACCTAGATCCTTTTAAATTAAAAATGAAGTTTTAAATCAATCTA
AAGTATATATGAGTAAACTTGGTCTGACAGTTACCAATGCTTAATCAGTGAGGCACCTATCTCAGCGATC
TGTCTATTTCGTTCATCCATAGTTGCCTGACTCCCCGTCGTGTAGATAACTACGATACGGGAGGGCTTAC
CATCTGGCCCCAGTGCTGCAATGATACCGCGAGACCCACGCTCACCGGCTCCAGATTTATCAGCAATAAA
CCAGCCAGCCGGAAGGGCCGAGCGCAGAAGTGGTCCTGCAACTTTATCCGCCTCCATCCAGTCTATTAAT
TGTTGCCGGGAAGCTAGAGTAAGTAGTTCGCCAGTTAATAGTTTGCGCAACGTTGTTGCCATTGCTACAG
GCATCGTGGTGTCACGCTCGTCGTTTGGTATGGCTTCATTCAGCTCCGGTTCCCAACGATCAAGGCGAGT
TACATGATCCCCCATGTTGTGCAAAAAAGCGGTTAGCTCCTTCGGTCCTCCGATCGTTGTCAGAAGTAAG
TTGGCCGCAGTGTTATCACTCATGGTTATGGCAGCACTGCATAATTCTCTTACTGTCATGCCATCCGTAA
GATGCTTTTCTGTGACTGGTGAGTACTCAACCAAGTCATTCTGAGAATAGTGTATGCGGCGACCGAGTTG
CTCTTGCCCGGCGTCAATACGGGATAATACCGCGCCACATAGCAGAACTTTAAAAGTGCTCATCATTGGA
AAACGTTCTTCGGGGCGAAAACTCTCAAGGATCTTACCGCTGTTGAGATCCAGTTCGATGTAACCCACTC
GTGCACCCAACTGATCTTCAGCATCTTTTACTTTCACCAGCGTTTCTGGGTGAGCAAAAACAGGAAGGCA
AAATGCCGCAAAAAAGGGAATAAGGGCGACACGGAAATGTTGAATACTCATACTCTTCCTTTTTCAATAT
TATTGAAGCATTTATCAGGGTTATTGTCTCATGAGCGGATACATATTTGAATGTATTTAGAAAAATAAAC
AAATAGGGGTTCCGCGCACATTTCCCCGAAAAGTGC
Features (pLannotate 1.2.2; 21 found; start..end, strand, type, name):
      7..435     +  rep_origin     f1 ori (sequence partly withheld): f1 bacteriophage origin of replication; arrow indicates direction of (+) strand synthesis
    467..624     -  CDS            lacZα (fragment): LacZα fragment of β-galactosidase; lacZ fragment
    627..645     +  promoter       T7 promoter: promoter for bacteriophage T7 RNA polymerase
    688..805     -  3'UTR          Xenopus globin 3'-UTR (fragment): 3'-UTR of the major beta-globin gene of Xenopus laevis
    834..1553    -  CDS            Venus: yellow fluorescent protein (YFP) with fast and efficient maturation (Nagai et al., 2002) mammalian codon-optimized
   1567..1691    +  protein_bind   attR2: mutant version of attR; recombination site for the Gateway® LR reaction LR Clonase™
   1735..2037    -  CDS            ccdB: CCDB_ECOLI - Also known as G, letB, letD. Experimental evidence at protein level: Swiss-Prot protein existence level 1. Toxic component of a type II toxin-antitoxin (TA) system, functioning in plasmid maintainence. Responsible for the post- segregational killing (PSK) of plasmid-free cells, also referred to as a plasmid addiction system. Half-life of over 2 hours. Cell killing by CcdB is accompanied by filamentation, defects in chromosome and plasmid segregation, defects in cell division, formation of anucleate cells, decreased DNA synthesis and plasmid loss. Interferes with the activity of DN
   2042..2200    -  CDS            ccdA (fragment): CCDA_ECO57 - Also known as H, letA. Experimental evidence at protein level: Swiss-Prot protein existence level 1. Antitoxin component of a type II toxin-antitoxin (TA) system which inhibits the post-segregational killing (PSK) of plasmid-free cells, also referred to as a plasmid addiction system. Binds to and blocks the activity of CcdB; will also remove bound CcdB protein from the CcdB-GyrA complex by forming a CcdA-CcdB complex, a process termed rejuvenation. Functions as a transcriptional corepressor for the ccdAB operon, repression also requires CcdB (By similarity). From Escherichia coli
   2379..3038    -  CDS            CmR: chloramphenicol acetyltransferase; cat; confers resistance to chloramphenicol
   3039..3068    -  promoter       cat promoter (fragment): promoter of the E. coli cat gene encoding chloramphenicol acetyltransferase
   3092..3122    -  promoter       lac UV5 promoter: E. coli lac promoter with an "up" mutation
   3147..3271    -  protein_bind   attR1: mutant version of attR; recombination site for the Gateway® LR reaction LR Clonase™
   3300..3342    -  5'UTR          Xenopus globin 5'-UTR: translational enhancer from the 5'-UTR of the major beta-globin gene of Xenopus laevis
   3367..3385    -  promoter       T3 promoter: promoter for bacteriophage T3 RNA polymerase
   3430..3446    -  protein_bind   lac operator: The lac repressor binds to the lac operator to inhibit transcription in E. coli. This inhibition can be relieved by adding lactose or isopropyl-β-D-thiogalactopyranoside (IPTG). lac repressor encoded by lacI
   3454..3484    -  promoter       lac promoter: promoter for the E. coli lac operon
   3499..3520    -  protein_bind   CAP binding site: CAP binding activates transcription in the presence of cAMP. E. coli catabolite activator protein
   3533..3625    -  CDS            lacI (fragment): lac repressor; lacI; The lac repressor binds to the lac operator to inhibit transcription in E. coli. This inhibition can be relieved by adding lactose or isopropyl-β-D-thiogalactopyranoside (IPTG).
   3808..4396    -  rep_origin     ori: high-copy-number ColE1/pMB1/pBR322/pUC origin of replication
   4567..5427    -  CDS            AmpR: β-lactamase; bla; confers resistance to ampicillin, carbenicillin, and related antibiotics
   5428..5532    -  promoter       AmpR promoter: bla
