[The description below was written by a language model from this plasmid's Addgene catalogue record and pLannotate feature annotations shown in this document.]
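Description:
pDEST-Spe3-RfA-Venus is an empty Gateway destination vector for making synthetic mRNA that encodes a protein of interest fused at its C-terminus to the yellow fluorescent protein Venus. It derives from pDEST-Spe3-RfA, modified by inserting the Venus tag at an EcoRV site. The plasmid carries a high-copy ColE1/pUC-type origin, an f1 origin, and an ampicillin resistance gene with its own promoter. Remnants of a lacZα/lac promoter region flanked by T3 and T7 promoters are also annotated. Because the unrecombined Gateway cassette contains the ccdB toxin gene and a chloramphenicol resistance marker, the empty vector is maintained in a ccdB-tolerant strain under ampicillin plus chloramphenicol selection.

The functional unit reads from the T3 promoter through a Xenopus β-globin 5'-UTR (a translational enhancer), attR1, the CmR/ccdB counter-selection cassette, attR2, the Venus coding sequence and a fragment of the Xenopus β-globin 3'-UTR. An LR reaction with an entry clone swaps the cassette between the attR sites for the open reading frame of interest, placing it upstream of Venus. Loss of ccdB allows recombinants to grow in standard strains. By this orientation, in vitro transcription from the T3 promoter would yield a globin-UTR-flanked transcript suited to translation in embryos, whereas the T7 promoter faces the opposite way.

The depositor describes its use for overexpressing tagged proteins by mRNA microinjection into ascidian eggs, and suggests it is likely to be useful in zebrafish, Xenopus, sea urchin and cnidarian embryos. The annotated sequence is labelled a partial NGS result of 5,552 nt, so it may not cover the whole plasmid.
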