Addgene plasmid #186372: pDEST-Spe3-RfA-Venus
Purpose: (Empty Backbone) Destination vector for the expression of a fusion of an N-ter protein of interest with Venus into embryos, by mRNA microinjection
Depositing lab: Patrick Lemaire. Depositing organization: CNRS UMR 5237, Centre de Recherche en Biologie cellulaire de Montpellier. Publication: A multicassette Gateway vector set for high throughput and comparative analyses in ciona and vertebrate embryos. Roure A, Rothbacher U, Robin F, Kalmar E, Ferone G, Lamy C, Missero C, Mueller F, Lemaire P. PLoS One. 2007. 2(9):e916. 10.1371/journal.pone.0000916 PubMed 17878951.
Backbone
  Vector backbone: pDEST-Spe3-RfA
  Backbone manufacturer: PMID: 17878951
  Backbone size (bp): 5605
  Vector type: Gateway destination vector
Growth in bacteria
  Bacterial resistance: Chloramphenicol and Ampicillin, 25 & 100 μg/mL
  Growth temperature: 37°C
  Growth strain: ccdB Survival
  Copy number: High Copy
Gene/Insert
  Gene/Insert name: None
Terms and licenses: Academic/Nonprofit Terms; Industry Terms: Not Available to Industry
Depositor comments: Gateway destination vector for mRNA production to overexpress a protein of interest following microinjection into ascidian eggs. Likely to be useful for zebrafish, Xenopus, urchin and cnidarian (Clytia, Nematostella...) overexpression studies as well. Backbone was modified by insertion of C terminal Venus tag at EcoR V restriction site
How to cite: pDEST-Spe3-RfA-Venus was a gift from Patrick Lemaire (Addgene plasmid # 186372 ; http://n2t.net/addgene:186372 ; RRID:Addgene_186372)
